Addgene plasmid #22989: pCS2 hSmad1-WT
Depositing lab: Edward De Robertis. Depositing organization: University of California, Los Angeles (UCLA). Publication: Integration of IGF, FGF, and anti-BMP signals via Smad1 phosphorylation in neural induction. Pera EM, Ikeda A, Eivers E, De Robertis EM. Genes Dev. 2003 Dec 15. 17(24):3023-8. 10.1101/gad.1153603 PubMed 14701872.
Backbone
  Vector backbone: pCS2
  Backbone size w/o insert (bp): 4095
  Vector type: Mammalian Expression
Growth in bacteria
  Bacterial resistance: Ampicillin, 100 μg/mL
  Growth temperature: 37°C
  Growth strain: DH5alpha
  Copy number: Unknown
Gene/Insert
  Gene/Insert name: Smad1
  Species: H. sapiens (human)
  Insert size (bp): 1300
  Entrez Gene: SMAD1 (a.k.a. BSP-1, BSP1, JV4-1, JV41, MADH1, MADR1)
  Tag / fusion protein: FLAG (N terminal on insert)
  Cloning method: Restriction Enzyme; 5′ cloning site BglII (destroyed during cloning); 3′ cloning site BamHI (not destroyed)
  Sequencing primers: 5′ SP6; 3′ T7
Terms and licenses: Academic/Nonprofit Terms; Industry Terms: Not Available to Industry
How to cite: pCS2 hSmad1-WT was a gift from Edward De Robertis (Addgene plasmid # 22989 ; http://n2t.net/addgene:22989 ; RRID:Addgene_22989)
