[The description below was written by a language model from this plasmid's Addgene catalogue record.]
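Description:
pCS2 hSmad1-WT is a mammalian expression plasmid built on the pCS2 backbone (about 4.1 kb without insert) that carries wild-type human SMAD1, an insert of roughly 1.3 kb. It is propagated in E. coli under ampicillin selection; the record lists the copy number as unknown and does not name the origin of replication. The Smad1 coding sequence carries an N-terminal FLAG epitope tag, which allows the expressed protein to be detected or immunoprecipitated with anti-FLAG antibodies independently of endogenous Smad1. The insert was placed by restriction cloning, with a BglII site at the 5′ junction that was destroyed in the process and a BamHI site at the 3′ end that remains intact.

The record does not explicitly state the promoter driving expression. No feature table is provided, so the regulatory elements cannot be confirmed here. The pCS2 family of vectors generally uses a strong CMV-derived promoter for expression in vertebrate cells. It also has an upstream SP6 phage promoter that permits in vitro synthesis of capped mRNA for microinjection into embryos, followed by an SV40 polyadenylation signal. The listing of SP6 and T7 as the flanking sequencing primers fits that layout.

SMAD1 is a receptor-regulated transducer of BMP signalling. The associated publication concerns how IGF, FGF and anti-BMP signals are integrated through Smad1 phosphorylation during neural induction. The "WT" designation suggests that the construct serves as the unmodified reference form, for example alongside phosphorylation-site variants, although the record does not describe any such companion constructs.
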