>Addgene plasmid #22989 | pCS2 hSmad1-WT | addgene partial sequence | sequence record 28885 | 22989 with SP6
CTGGTACCACGCGTATCGATAAGCTTACCATGGACTACAAGGACGACGATGACAAGAATGTGACAAGTTT
ATTTTCCTTTACAAGTCCAGCTGTGAAGAGACTTCTTGGGTGGAAACAGGGCGATGAAGAAGAAAAATGG
GCAGAGAAAGCTGTTGATGCTTTGGTGAAAAAACTGAAGAAAAAGAAAGGTGCCATGGAGGAACTGGAAA
AGGCCTTGAGCTGCCCAGGGCAACCGAGTAACTGTGTCACCATTCCCCGCTCTCTGGATGGCAGGCTGCA
AGTCTCCCACCGGAAGGGACTGCCTCATGTCATTTACTGCCGTGTGTGGCGCTGGCCCGATCTTCAGAGC
CACCATGAACTAAAACCACTGGAATGCTGTGAGTTTCCTTTTGGTTCCAAGCAGAAGGAGGTCTGCATCA
ATCCCTACCACTATAAGAGAGTAGAAAGCCCTGTACTTCCTCCTGTGCTGGTTCCAAGACACAGCGAATA
TAATCCTCAGCACAGCCTCTTAGCTCAGTTCCGTAACTTAGGACAAAATGAGCCTCACATGCCACTCAAC
GCCACTTTTCCAGATTCTTTCCAGCAACCCAACAGCCACCCGTTTCCTCACTCTCCCAATAGCAGTTNCC
CAAACTCTCCTGGGAGCAGCAGCAGCACCTACCCTCACTCTCCCACCANCNCAGACCCAGGAAGC
